Addgene plasmid #46371: pGL3-B-pGAS5
Depositing lab: Emanuela Felley-Bosco & Rolf Stahel. Depositing organization: University of Zurich. Publication: GAS5 long non-coding RNA in malignant pleural mesothelioma. Renganathan A, Kresoja-Rakic J, Echeverry N, Ziltener G, Vrugt B, Opitz I, Stahel RA, Felley-Bosco E. Mol Cancer. 2014 May 23;13:119. doi: 10.1186/1476-4598-13-119. PubMed 24885398.
Backbone
  Vector backbone: pGL3-Basic
  Backbone manufacturer: promega
  Backbone size w/o insert (bp): 4818
  Total vector size (bp): 5700
  Vector type: Luciferase
Growth in bacteria
  Bacterial resistance: Ampicillin, 100 μg/mL
  Growth temperature: 37°C
  Growth strain: DH5alpha
  Copy number: High Copy
Gene/Insert
  Gene/Insert name: GAS5 (alt name: growth arrest-specific 5 (non-protein coding))
  Species: H. sapiens (human)
  Insert size (bp): 837
  Mutation: promoter
  GenBank ID: 60674
  Entrez Gene: GAS5 (a.k.a. NCRNA00030, SNHG2)
  Tag / fusion protein: luciferase (C terminal on backbone)
  Cloning method: Restriction Enzyme; 5′ cloning site NheI (not destroyed); 3′ cloning site HindIII (not destroyed)
  Sequencing primers: 5′ RVprimer3; 3′ LucNrev
Terms and licenses: Academic/Nonprofit Terms; Industry Terms: Not Available to Industry
Depositor comments: This promoter from a cancer line expressing high levels of GAS5 and contains two mismatches in the GAS5 region.
How to cite: pGL3-B-pGAS5 was a gift from Emanuela Felley-Bosco & Rolf Stahel (Addgene plasmid # 46371 ; http://n2t.net/addgene:46371 ; RRID:Addgene_46371)
