[The description below was written by a language model from this plasmid's Addgene catalogue record and pLannotate feature annotations shown in this document.]
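Description:
pGL3-B-pGAS5 is a firefly luciferase promoter-reporter plasmid built on the promoterless pGL3-Basic backbone. An 837 bp fragment of the human GAS5 (growth arrest-specific 5, a long non-coding RNA gene also known as SNHG2) promoter region was inserted between the NheI and HindIII sites of the multiple cloning site, both of which remain intact. This places it directly upstream of the luc+ coding sequence, so luciferase output in transfected mammalian cells depends on the transcriptional activity of the cloned fragment. The catalogue lists luciferase as a C-terminal fusion, but because the insert is a promoter rather than a coding sequence, the arrangement is a transcriptional reporter. The depositor notes that the fragment was taken from a cancer cell line expressing high levels of GAS5 and carries two mismatches in the GAS5 region.

The feature table does not annotate the promoter insert itself, which corresponds to the unannotated stretch preceding the luciferase gene. Downstream of luc+ lies the SV40 late polyadenylation signal. Upstream of the cloning region, a synthetic poly(A) signal and an RNA polymerase II pause site from the human α2-globin gene limit read-through from the backbone that would otherwise raise background signal. The plasmid is propagated in E. coli through a high-copy ColE1/pUC-type origin with ampicillin selection (β-lactamase under its own promoter), and an f1 origin allows single-stranded DNA production. Short large T antigen, TcR and lacZα fragments are backbone remnants with no function. The sequenced record is 5,563 nt, slightly less than the 5,700 bp listed in the catalogue. The plasmid is suited to measuring GAS5 promoter activity, and it comes from a study of this lncRNA in malignant pleural mesothelioma.
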