Features (pLannotate 1.2.2; 11 found; start..end, strand, type, name):
    833..2485    +  CDS            luciferase: firefly luciferase; luc+; enhanced luc+ version of the luciferase gene
   2526..2647    -  polyA_signal   SV40 poly(A) signal: SV40 polyadenylation signal
   2670..2738    -  CDS            large T antigen (fragment): large T antigen from SV40 (simian virus 40)
   2754..2886    +  CDS            TcR (fragment): tetracycline efflux protein; tet; confers resistance to tetracycline
   3066..3654    -  rep_origin     ori: high-copy-number ColE1/pMB1/pBR322/pUC origin of replication
   3825..4685    -  CDS            AmpR: β-lactamase; bla; confers resistance to ampicillin, carbenicillin, and related antibiotics
   4686..4790    -  promoter       AmpR promoter: bla
   4817..5245    +  rep_origin     f1 ori (sequence partly withheld): f1 bacteriophage origin of replication; arrow indicates direction of (+) strand synthesis
   5277..5344    -  CDS            lacZα (fragment): LacZα fragment of β-galactosidase; lacZ fragment
   5403..5451    +  polyA_signal   poly(A) signal: synthetic polyadenylation signal
   5465..5556    +  misc_feature   pause site: RNA polymerase II transcriptional pause signal from the human α2 globin gene
>Addgene plasmid #46371 | pGL3-B-pGAS5 | addgene full sequence | sequence record 354661 | Addgene NGS Result
GGTACCGAGCTCTTACGCGTGCTAGCTCAGGTGAGAACTAGGAAGGGGGCGGCGCCCAGGGACCGGCTCC
AGGCGGCGGCGGGCGGGGAGCTGCCAGGAGGTGGGTGTGCGTATCTGGGTGTGTCCCGGCTGCGGTGGGG
GAGGGGGCCGCCCTTCCCGGGGTCCTGAGGGAGGGGCCCCGCGAGGGGGCGGGTCCGGCAGATCAGCCCG
GCCGGGGGCCAAGGGGGTGGAAGGTCGCCCGGTGCCTGGAGGCGGGGTGAAGGAAAGTAGCTGAGCGCCC
CAGGAGCGCGCTGCGGCGGAGGGCGGGCGAGGTGACCCCGGCGCAGGGAAGTGGCACTGGGGTGTGGGGC
CCGAGTCCAGTCAAGGAGCAGCACCTACCTCCGGGGGTGGAAATGGGCCGGAATGGGCCGGAACACCGTC
CCGGAAGTGAAATCCCCCACCCCCTCCCACGGAGCGGGCGACGTGCCGGAAGGAAATCACTCAGCCTTAC
ACCGCCCCCCCTTCCCCCATCCCCAGAGCTTTCCTTGCCTCGCGCCCCCTCCCCTCTCTGCTCTTCCTCC
TCAGTCGGGAGGAGGGCGGGAGCACGGCATCACGTGGACGGTCATGTCTCTGCCCACAATGGCGAGGAAG
GGCGGGGAAAAGGGGCGGACTTAAGGGGTGGGAAGAAGGTGATACTGGATGAGAGGAAGATTGAGGGGGG
TTAGGGGGAGGAGCCGAAGCGGACGCTGCCGGGAGCGTGCGTCGTGACGTCATCAAAAGAACTCTTATAT
ACAGGAGCCCAGGCACCATACTGTCTTAAGCTTGGCATTCCGGTACTGTTGGTAAAGCCACCATGGAAGA
CGCCAAAAACATAAAGAAAGGCCCGGCGCCATTCTATCCGCTGGAAGATGGAACCGCTGGAGAGCAACTG
CATAAGGCTATGAAGAGATACGCCCTGGTTCCTGGAACAATTGCTTTTACAGATGCACATATCGAGGTGG
ACATCACTTACGCTGAGTACTTCGAAATGTCCGTTCGGTTGGCAGAAGCTATGAAACGATATGGGCTGAA
TACAAATCACAGAATCGTCGTATGCAGTGAAAACTCTCTTCAATTCTTTATGCCGGTGTTGGGCGCGTTA
TTTATCGGAGTTGCAGTTGCGCCCGCGAACGACATTTATAATGAACGTGAATTGCTCAACAGTATGGGCA
TTTCGCAGCCTACCGTGGTGTTCGTTTCCAAAAAGGGGTTGCAAAAAATTTTGAACGTGCAAAAAAAGCT
CCCAATCATCCAAAAAATTATTATCATGGATTCTAAAACGGATTACCAGGGATTTCAGTCGATGTACACG
TTCGTCACATCTCATCTACCTCCCGGTTTTAATGAATACGATTTTGTGCCAGAGTCCTTCGATAGGGACA
AGACAATTGCACTGATCATGAACTCCTCTGGATCTACTGGTCTGCCTAAAGGTGTCGCTCTGCCTCATAG
AACTGCCTGCGTGAGATTCTCGCATGCCAGAGATCCTATTTTTGGCAATCAAATCATTCCGGATACTGCG
ATTTTAAGTGTTGTTCCATTCCATCACGGTTTTGGAATGTTTACTACACTCGGATATTTGATATGTGGAT
TTCGAGTCGTCTTAATGTATAGATTTGAAGAAGAGCTGTTTCTGAGGAGCCTTCAGGATTACAAGATTCA
AAGTGCGCTGCTGGTGCCAACCCTATTCTCCTTCTTCGCCAAAAGCACTCTGATTGACAAATACGATTTA
TCTAATTTACACGAAATTGCTTCTGGTGGCGCTCCCCTCTCTAAGGAAGTCGGGGAAGCGGTTGCCAAGA
GGTTCCATCTGCCAGGTATCAGGCAAGGATATGGGCTCACTGAGACTACATCAGCTATTCTGATTACACC
CGAGGGGGATGATAAACCGGGCGCGGTCGGTAAAGTTGTTCCATTTTTTGAAGCGAAGGTTGTGGATCTG
GATACCGGGAAAACGCTGGGCGTTAATCAAAGAGGCGAACTGTGTGTGAGAGGTCCTATGATTATGTCCG
GTTATGTAAACAATCCGGAAGCGACCAACGCCTTGATTGACAAGGATGGATGGCTACATTCTGGAGACAT
AGCTTACTGGGACGAAGACGAACACTTCTTCATCGTTGACCGCCTGAAGTCTCTGATTAAGTACAAAGGC
TATCAGGTGGCTCCCGCTGAATTGGAATCCATCTTGCTCCAACACCCCAACATCTTCGACGCAGGTGTCG
CAGGTCTTCCCGACGATGACGCCGGTGAACTTCCCGCCGCCGTTGTTGTTTTGGAGCACGGAAAGACGAT
GACGGAAAAAGAGATCGTGGATTACGTCGCCAGTCAAGTAACAACCGCGAAAAAGTTGCGCGGAGGAGTT
GTGTTTGTGGACGAAGTACCGAAAGGTCTTACCGGAAAACTCGACGCAAGAAAAATCAGAGAGATCCTCA
TAAAGGCCAAGAAGGGCGGAAAGATCGCCGTGTAATTCTAGAGTCGGGGCGGCCGGCCGCTTCGAGCAGA
CATGATAAGATACATTGATGAGTTTGGACAAACCACAACTAGAATGCAGTGAAAAAAATGCTTTATTTGT
GAAATTTGTGATGCTATTGCTTTATTTGTAACCATTATAAGCTGCAATAAACAAGTTAACAACAACAATT
GCATTCATTTTATGTTTCAGGTTCAGGGGGAGGTGTGGGAGGTTTTTTAAAGCAAGTAAAACCTCTACAA
ATGTGGTAAAATCGATAAGGATCCGTCGACCGATGCCCTTGAGAGCCTTCAACCCAGTCAGCTCCTTCCG
GTGGGCGCGGGGCATGACTATCGTCGCCGCACTTATGACTGTCTTCTTTATCATGCAACTCGTAGGACAG
GTGCCGGCAGCGCTCTTCCGCTTCCTCGCTCACTGACTCGCTGCGCTCGGTCGTTCGGCTGCGGCGAGCG
GTATCAGCTCACTCAAAGGCGGTAATACGGTTATCCACAGAATCAGGGGATAACGCAGGAAAGAACATGT
GAGCAAAAGGCCAGCAAAAGGCCAGGAACCGTAAAAAGGCCGCGTTGCTGGCGTTTTTCCATAGGCTCCG
CCCCCCTGACGAGCATCACAAAAATCGACGCTCAAGTCAGAGGTGGCGAAACCCGACAGGACTATAAAGA
TACCAGGCGTTTCCCCCTGGAAGCTCCCTCGTGCGCTCTCCTGTTCCGACCCTGCCGCTTACCGGATACC
TGTCCGCCTTTCTCCCTTCGGGAAGCGTGGCGCTTTCTCATAGCTCACGCTGTAGGTATCTCAGTTCGGT
GTAGGTCGTTCGCTCCAAGCTGGGCTGTGTGCACGAACCCCCCGTTCAGCCCGACCGCTGCGCCTTATCC
GGTAACTATCGTCTTGAGTCCAACCCGGTAAGACACGACTTATCGCCACTGGCAGCAGCCACTGGTAACA
GGATTAGCAGAGCGAGGTATGTAGGCGGTGCTACAGAGTTCTTGAAGTGGTGGCCTAACTACGGCTACAC
TAGAAGAACAGTATTTGGTATCTGCGCTCTGCTGAAGCCAGTTACCTTCGGAAAAAGAGTTGGTAGCTCT
TGATCCGGCAAACAAACCACCGCTGGTAGCGGTGGTTTTTTTGTTTGCAAGCAGCAGATTACGCGCAGAA
AAAAAGGATCTCAAGAAGATCCTTTGATCTTTTCTACGGGGTCTGACGCTCAGTGGAACGAAAACTCACG
TTAAGGGATTTTGGTCATGAGATTATCAAAAAGGATCTTCACCTAGATCCTTTTAAATTAAAAATGAAGT
TTTAAATCAATCTAAAGTATATATGAGTAAACTTGGTCTGACAGTTACCAATGCTTAATCAGTGAGGCAC
CTATCTCAGCGATCTGTCTATTTCGTTCATCCATAGTTGCCTGACTCCCCGTCGTGTAGATAACTACGAT
ACGGGAGGGCTTACCATCTGGCCCCAGTGCTGCAATGATACCGCGAGACCCACGCTCACCGGCTCCAGAT
TTATCAGCAATAAACCAGCCAGCCGGAAGGGCCGAGCGCAGAAGTGGTCCTGCAACTTTATCCGCCTCCA
TCCAGTCTATTAATTGTTGCCGGGAAGCTAGAGTAAGTAGTTCGCCAGTTAATAGTTTGCGCAACGTTGT
TGCCATTGCTACAGGCATCGTGGTGTCACGCTCGTCGTTTGGTATGGCTTCATTCAGCTCCGGTTCCCAA
CGATCAAGGCGAGTTACATGATCCCCCATGTTGTGCAAAAAAGCGGTTAGCTCCTTCGGTCCTCCGATCG
TTGTCAGAAGTAAGTTGGCCGCAGTGTTATCACTCATGGTTATGGCAGCACTGCATAATTCTCTTACTGT
CATGCCATCCGTAAGATGCTTTTCTGTGACTGGTGAGTACTCAACCAAGTCATTCTGAGAATAGTGTATG
CGGCGACCGAGTTGCTCTTGCCCGGCGTCAATACGGGATAATACCGCGCCACATAGCAGAACTTTAAAAG
TGCTCATCATTGGAAAACGTTCTTCGGGGCGAAAACTCTCAAGGATCTTACCGCTGTTGAGATCCAGTTC
GATGTAACCCACTCGTGCACCCAACTGATCTTCAGCATCTTTTACTTTCACCAGCGTTTCTGGGTGAGCA
AAAACAGGAAGGCAAAATGCCGCAAAAAAGGGAATAAGGGCGACACGGAAATGTTGAATACTCATACTCT
TCCTTTTTCAATATTATTGAAGCATTTATCAGGGTTATTGTCTCATGAGCGGATACATATTTGAATGTAT
TTAGAAAAATAAACAAATAGGGGTTCCGCGCACATTTCCCCGAAAAGTGCCACCTG
[124 nt withheld, positions 4817-4940]
C
[91 nt withheld, positions 4942-5032]
A
[49 nt withheld, positions 5034-5082]
CCTTTGACGTTGGAGTCCACGTTCTTT
[37 nt withheld, positions 5110-5146]
ACCCTATCTCGGTCTATTCTTTTGATTTATAAGGGATTTTGCCGATTTCGGCCTATTGGTTAAAAAATGA
GCTGATTTAACAAAAATTTAACGCGAATTTTAACAAAATATTAACGCTTACAATTTGCCATTCGCCATTC
AGGCTGCGCAACTGTTGGGAAGGGCGATCGGTGCGGGCCTCTTCGCTATTACGCCAGCCCAAGCTACCAT
GATAAGTAAGTAATATTAAGGTACGGGAGGTACTTGGAGCGGCCGCAATAAAATATCTTTATTTTCATTA
CATCTGTGTGTTGGTTTTTTGTGTGAATCGATAGTACTAACATACGCTCTCCATCAAAACAAAACGAAAC
AAAACAAACTAGCAAAATAGGCTGTCCCCAGTGCAAGTGCAGGTGCCAGAACATTTCTCTATCGATA
