>Addgene plasmid #46371 | pGL3-B-pGAS5 | addgene partial sequence | sequence record 67790 | LucNrev 5'-CCTTATGCAGTTGCTCTCC-3'
ATGGCGCCGGGCCTTTCTTTATGTTTTTGGCGTCTTCCATGGTGGCTTTACCAACAGTACCGGAATGCCA
AGCTTAAGACAGTATGGTGCCTGGGCTCCTGTATATAAGAGTTCTTTTGATGACGTCACGACGCACGCTC
CCGGCAGCGTCCGCTTCGGCTCCTCCCCCTAACCCCCCTCAATCTTCCTCTCATCCAGTATCACCTTCTT
CCCACCCCTTAAGTCCGCCCCTTTTCCCCGCCCTTCCTCGCCATTGTGGGCAGAGACATGACCGTCCACG
TGATGCCGTGCTCCCGCCCTCCTCCCGACTGAGGAGGAAGAGCAGAGAGGGGAGGGGGCGCGAGGCAAGG
AAAGCTCTGGGGATGGGGGAAGGGGGGGCGGTGTAAGGCTGAGTGATTTCCTTCCGGCACGTCGCCCGCT
CCGTGGGAGGGGGTGGGGGATTTCACTTCCGGGACGGTGTTCCGGCCCATTCCGGCCCATTTCCACCCCC
GGAGGTAGGTGCTGCTCCTTGACTGGACTCGGGCCCCACACCCCAGTGCCACTTCCCTGCGCCGGGGTCA
CCTCGCCCGCCCTCCGCCGCAGCGCGCTCCTGGGGCGCTCAGCTACTTTCCTTCACCCCGCCTCCAGGCA
CCGGGCGACCTTCCACCCCCTTGGCCCCCGGCCGGGCTGATCTGCCGGACCCGCCCCCTCGCGGGGCCCC
TCCCTCAGGACCCCGGGAAGGGCGGCCCCCTCCCCCACCGC
